Addgene plasmid #197803: pJMC-3-Reverse
Purpose: (Empty Backbone) Level 1 Module 3 destination vector (reverse orientation MoClo insert)
Depositing lab: Daniel Voytas. Depositing organization: University of Minnesota. Publication: An extensible vector toolkit and parts library for advanced engineering of plant genomes. Chamness JC, Kumar J, Cruz AJ, Rhuby E, Holum MJ, Cody JP, Tibebu R, Gamo ME, Starker CG, Zhang F, Voytas DF. Plant Genome. 2023 Mar 9:e20312. doi: 10.1002/tpg2.20312. PubMed 36896468.
Backbone
  Vector backbone: Unspecified
  Backbone manufacturer: Self-made
  Vector type: Unspecified
Growth in bacteria
  Bacterial resistance: Chloramphenicol and Ampicillin, 25 & 100 μg/mL
  Growth temperature: 37°C
  Growth strain: ccdB Survival
  Copy number: High Copy
Gene/Insert
  Gene/Insert name: None
Terms and licenses: Academic/Nonprofit Terms; Industry Terms: Not Available to Industry
Depositor comments: Please visit https://www.biorxiv.org/content/10.1101/2022.10.15.511792v1 for bioRxiv preprint.
How to cite: pJMC-3-Reverse was a gift from Daniel Voytas (Addgene plasmid # 197803 ; http://n2t.net/addgene:197803 ; RRID:Addgene_197803)
