[The description below was written by a language model from this plasmid's Addgene catalogue record and pLannotate feature annotations shown in this document.]
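Description:
pJMC-3-Reverse is an empty Level 1 destination vector from a modular cloning (MoClo/Golden Gate-style) toolkit built for plant genome engineering. It occupies the Module 3 position in the assembly scheme and is the variant that accepts the MoClo insert in reverse orientation relative to the other modules. The backbone is recorded only as self-made and the vector type is unspecified. The sequenced record is a 4,248 nt plasmid that replicates in E. coli from a high-copy ColE1/pUC-type origin and carries an AmpR (β-lactamase) gene for ampicillin selection. A very short fragment annotated as RSF origin is also detected, but it is too small to be functional.

In place of an insert, the plasmid holds a counter-selectable dropout cassette. This consists of a chloramphenicol acetyltransferase gene (CmR) with a fragment of its cat promoter downstream of a lac UV5 promoter, followed by a partial ccdA and a complete ccdB toxin gene. Because CcdB poisons DNA gyrase, the empty vector must be maintained in a ccdB-resistant strain under dual chloramphenicol and ampicillin selection. When parts are assembled into the vector, the CmR–ccdB cassette is replaced, so in standard strains only recombinant plasmids survive. The Type IIS restriction sites and overhangs that define the Module 3 position are not annotated in the feature table.

The sequencing result also shows an IS1 transposable element interrupting the AmpR promoter region, with a partial promoter copy upstream and a full copy immediately before the bla coding sequence. The record does not comment on this; it resembles a spontaneous insertion rather than a designed feature.
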