Features (pLannotate 1.2.2; 11 found; start..end, strand, type, name):
      1..23      +  rep_origin     RSF ori (fragment): Plasmids containing the RSF 1030 origin of replication can be propagated in E. coli cells that contain additional plasmids with compatible origins.
     86..116     +  promoter       lac UV5 promoter: E. coli lac promoter with an "up" mutation
    140..169     +  promoter       cat promoter (fragment): promoter of the E. coli cat gene encoding chloramphenicol acetyltransferase
    170..850     +  CDS            CmR: chloramphenicol acetyltransferase confers resistance to chloramphenicol
   1007..1165    +  CDS            ccdA (fragment): CCDA_ECO57 - Also known as H, letA. Experimental evidence at protein level: Swiss-Prot protein existence level 1. Antitoxin component of a type II toxin-antitoxin (TA) system which inhibits the post-segregational killing (PSK) of plasmid-free cells, also referred to as a plasmid addiction system. Binds to and blocks the activity of CcdB; will also remove bound CcdB protein from the CcdB-GyrA complex by forming a CcdA-CcdB complex, a process termed rejuvenation. Functions as a transcriptional corepressor for the ccdAB operon, repression also requires CcdB (By similarity). From Escherichia coli
   1170..1472    +  CDS            ccdB: CCDB_ECOLI - Also known as G, letB, letD. Experimental evidence at protein level: Swiss-Prot protein existence level 1. Toxic component of a type II toxin-antitoxin (TA) system, functioning in plasmid maintainence. Responsible for the post- segregational killing (PSK) of plasmid-free cells, also referred to as a plasmid addiction system. Half-life of over 2 hours. Cell killing by CcdB is accompanied by filamentation, defects in chromosome and plasmid segregation, defects in cell division, formation of anucleate cells, decreased DNA synthesis and plasmid loss. Interferes with the activity of DN
   1557..1592    +  promoter       AmpR promoter (fragment): bla
   1593..2360    +  mobile_element IS1: prokaryotic transposable element IS1
   2363..2434    +  promoter       AmpR promoter: bla
   2435..3295    +  CDS            AmpR: β-lactamase; bla; confers resistance to ampicillin, carbenicillin, and related antibiotics
   3502..4090    +  rep_origin     ori: high-copy-number ColE1/pMB1/pBR322/pUC origin of replication
>Addgene plasmid #197803 | pJMC-3-Reverse | addgene full sequence | sequence record 404805 | Addgene NGS Result
GTCAGTGAGCGAGGAAGCGGAAGAGCGCCCACCTGCTTTTCACCGGCGCGCCAGCGTGAGACCGGCCGCA
TTAGGCACCCCAGGCTTTACACTTTATGCTTCCGGCTCGTATAATGTGTGGATTTTGAGTTAGGATCCGT
CGAGATTTTCAGGAGCTAAGGAAGCTAAAATGGAGAAAAAAATCACTGGATATACCACCGTTGATATATC
CCAATGGCATCGTAAAGAACATTTTGAGGCATTTCAGTCAGTCGCTCAATGTACCTATAACCAGACCGTT
CAGCTGGATATTACGGCCTTTTTAAAGACCGTAAAGAAAAATAAGCACAAGTTTTATCCGGCCTTTATTC
ACATTCTTGCCCGCCTGATGAATGCTCATCCGGAATTCCGTATGGCAATGAAAGACGGTGAGCTGGTGAT
ATGGGATAGTGTTCACCCTTGTTACACCGTTTTCCATGAGCAAACTGAAACGTTTTCATCGCTCTGGAGT
GAATACCACGACGATTTCCGGCAGTTTCTACACATATATTCGCAAGATGTGGCGTGTTACGGTGAAAACC
TGGCCTATTTCCCTAAAGGGTTTATTGAGAATATGTTTTTCGTTTCAGCCAATCCCTGGGTGAGTTTCAC
CAGTTTTGATTTAAACGTGGCCAATATGGACAACTTCTTCGCCCCCGTTTTCACCATGGGCAAATATTAT
ACGCAAGGCGACAAGGTGCTGATGCCGCTGGCGATTCAGGTTCATCATGCCGTTTGTGATGGCTTCCATG
TCGGCAGAATGCTTAATGAATTACAACAGTACTGCGATGAGTGGCAGGCGGGGCGTAATCTAGAGGATCC
GGCTTACTAAAAGCCAGATAACAGTATGCGTATTTGCGCGCTGATTTTTGCGGTATAAGAATATATACTG
ATATGTATACCCGAAGTATGTCAAAAGGAGGTATGCTATGAAGCAGCGTATTACAGTGACAGTTGACAGC
GACAGCTATCAGTTGCTCAAGGCATATATGATGTCAATATCTCCGGTCTGGTAAGCACAACCATGCAGAA
TGAAGCCCGTCGTCTGCGTGCCGAACGCTGGAAAGCGGAAAATCAGGAAGGGATGGCTGAGGTCGCCCGG
TTTATTGAAATGAACGGCTCTTTTGCTGACGAGAACAGGGGCTGGTGAAATGCAGTTTAAGGTTTACACC
TATAAAAGAGAGAGCCGTTATCGTCTGTTTGTGGATGTACAGAGTGATATTATTGACACGCCCGGGCGAC
GGATGGTGATCCCCCTGGCCAGTGCACGTCTGCTGTCAGATAAAGTCTCCCGTGAACTTTACCCGGTGGT
GCATATCGGGGATGAAAGCTGGCGCATGATGACCACCGATATGGCCAGTGTGCCGGTTTCCGTTATCGGG
GAAGAAGTGGCTGATCTCAGCCACCGCGAAAATGACATCAAAAACGCCATTAACCTGATGTTCTGGGGAA
TATAAGGTCTCTCTCCGAGCTCCCCATTTTGCAGGTGTGATGAAAAGCCTTAGGGTCAGGTGGCACTTTT
CGGGGAAATGTGCGATGAACCCCTATTTGTTTATTTTTCTAAATACATTCAAGGTGATGCTGCCAACTTA
CTGATTTAGTGTATGATGGTGTTTTTGAGGTGCTCCAGTGGCTTCTGTTTCTATCAGCTGTCCCTCCTGT
TCAGCTACTGACGGGGTGGTGCGTAACGGCAAAAGCACCGCCGGACATCAGCGCTATCTCTGCTCTCACT
GCCGTAAAACATGGCAACTGCAGTTCACTTACACCGCTTCTCAACCCGGTACGCACCAGAAAATCATTGA
TATGGCCATGAATGGCGTTGGATGCCGGGCAACAGCCCGCATTATGGGCGTTGGCCTCAACACGATTTTA
CGTCACTTAAAAAACTCAGGCCGCAGTCGGTAACCTCGCGCATACAGCCGGGCAGTGACGTCATCGTCTG
CGCGGAAATGGACGAACAGTGGGGCTATGTCGGGGCTAAATCGCGCCAGCGCTGGCTGTTTTACGCGTAT
GACAGTCTCCGGAAGACGGTTGTTGCGCACGTATTCGGTGAACGCACTATGGCGACGCTGGGGCGTCTTA
TGAGCCTGCTGTCACCCTTTGACGTGGTGATATGGATGACGGATGGCTGGCCGCTGTATGAATCCCGCCT
GAAGGGAAAGCTGCACGTAATCAGCAAGCGATATACGCAGCGAATTGAGCGGCATAACCTGAATCTGAGG
CAGCACCTGGCACGGCTGGGACGGAAGTCGCTGTCGTTCTCAAAATCGGTGGAGCTGCATGACAAAGTCA
TCGGGCATTATCTGAACATAAAACACTATCAATAAGTTGGAGTCATTACCTACATTCAAATATGTATCCG
CTAATGAGACAATAACCCTGATAAATGCTTCAATTATATTGAAAAAGGAAGAGTATGAGTATCCAACATT
TCCGTGTCGCCCTTATTCCCTTTTTTGCGGCCTTCTGCCTTCCTGTTTTTGCTCACCCAGAAACGCTGGT
GAAAGTAAAAGATGCTGAAGATCAGTTGGGTGCCCGAGTGGGTTACATTGAACTGGATCTCAACAGCGGC
AAAATCTTAGAGAGTTTTCGCCCCGAAGAACGCTTCCCAATGATGAGCACTTTCAAAGTTCTGCTATGTG
GCGCGGTGTTATCCCGTATTGATGCTGGGCAAGAGCAACTCGGTCGCCGCATACACTATTCTCAGAATGA
CTTGGTTGAGTATTCACCAGTCACAGAAAAGCATCTTACGGATGGCATGACAGTAAGAGAATTATGTAGT
GCTGCCATAACCATGAGTGATAACACTGCGGCCAACTTACTTCTGACAACGATTGGAGGACCGAAGGAGC
TAACCGCTTTTTTGCACAACATGGGGGATCATGTAACTCGCCTTGATCGTTGGGAACCGGAGCTGAATGA
AGCCATACCAAACGACGAGCGTGACACCACGATGCCTGTAGCAATGGCAACAACTCTCCGCAAACTATTA
ACTGGCGAACTACTTACTCTTGCTTCACGCCAGCAACTCATTGACTGGATGGAGGCGGACAAAGTTGCAG
GACCACTTCTGCGCTCGGCACTTCCGGCTGGCTGGTTTATTGCTGATAAATCTGGAGCCGGTGAGCGTGG
CTCTCGCGGTATCATTGCAGCACTGGGGCCAGATGGTAAGCCCTCCCGTATCGTAGTTATCTACACGACG
GGGAGTCAGGCAACTATGGATGAACGAAATAGACAGATCGCTGAGATAGGTGCCTCACTGATTAAGCATT
GGTAACTGTCAGACGAAGGGAAATAAATAGTAGCCCGCCTGATGTGCGGGCTTTTTTTTGGTGGTGGTTA
CCAGTGTCGCTTAGCTACCGTAGGTCCTCTTAGGCGGTCCGATTAGCGACATAGTCATCAATGCCTTGAC
GGCAAAATCCCTTAACGTGAGTTTTCGTTCCACTGAGCGTCAGACCCCGTAGAAAAGATCAAAGGATCTT
CTTGAGATCCTTTTTTTCTGCGCGTAATCTGCTGCTTGCAAACAAAAAAACCACCGCTACCAGCGGTGGT
TTGTTTGCCGGATCAAGAGCTACTAACTCTTTTTCCGAAGGTAACTGGCTTCAGCAGAGCGCAGATACCA
AATACTGTTCTTCTAGTGTAGCCGTAGTTAGGCCACCACTTCAAGAACTCTGTAGCACCGCCTACATACC
TCGCTCTGCTAATCCTGTTACCAGTGGCTGCTGCCAGTGGCGATAAGTCGTGTATTACCGGGTTGGACTC
AAGACGATAGTTACCGGATAAGGCGCAGCGGTCGGGCTGAACGGGGGGTTCGTGCTCACAGCCCAGCTTG
GAGCGAACGACCTACACCGAACTGAGATACCTACAGCGTGAGCTATGAGAAAGCGCCACGCTTCCCGAAG
GGAGAAAGGCGGACAGGTATCCGGTAAGCGGCAGGGTCGGAACAGGAGAGCGCACGAGGGAGCTTCCAGG
GGGAAACGCCTGGTATCTTTATAGTCCTGTCGGGTTTCGCCACCTCTGACTTGAGCGTCGATTTTTGTGA
TGCTCGTCAGGGGGGCGGAGCCTATGGAAAAACGCCAGCAACGCGGCCTTTTTACGGTTCCTGGCCTTTT
GCTGGCCTTTTGCTCACATGTTCTTTCCTGCGTTATCCCCTGATTCTGTGGATAACCGTATTACCGCCTT
TGAGTGAGCTGATACCGCTCGCCGCAGCCGAACGACCGAGCGCAGCGA
